Addgene plasmid #215994: AA068
Purpose: Fragmid fragment: (Selection) puromycin resistance
Depositing lab: John Doench. Depositing organization: Broad Institute. Publication: Modular vector assembly enables rapid assessment of emerging CRISPR technologies. McGee AV, Liu YV, Griffith AL, Szegletes ZM, Wen B, Kraus C, Miller NW, Steger RJ, Escude Velasco B, Bosch JA, Zirin JD, Viswanatha R, Sontheimer EJ, Goodale A, Greene MA, Green TM, Doench JG. Cell Genom. 2024 Mar 13;4(3):100519. doi: 10.1016/j.xgen.2024.100519. PubMed 38484704.
Backbone
  Vector backbone: pUC57-Kan
  Vector type: Fragment
Growth in bacteria
  Bacterial resistance: Kanamycin, 50 μg/mL
  Growth temperature: 37°C
  Growth strain: DH5alpha
  Copy number: Unknown
Gene/Insert
  Gene/Insert name: Start; PuroR_v1.2
  Species: Other
  Cloning method: Unknown
Resource information
  A portion of this plasmid was derived from a plasmid made by: Genscript ID: U523QGD140-4
Terms and licenses: Academic/Nonprofit Terms; Industry Terms: Not Available to Industry
Depositor comments: Please visit https://www.biorxiv.org/content/10.1101/2023.10.25.564061v1 for bioRxiv preprint.
How to cite: AA068 was a gift from John Doench (Addgene plasmid # 215994 ; http://n2t.net/addgene:215994 ; RRID:Addgene_215994)
