[The description below was written by a language model from this plasmid's Addgene catalogue record and pLannotate feature annotations shown in this document.]
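Description:
AA068 is a modular "fragment" plasmid from the Fragmid toolkit, a system for assembling CRISPR and related expression vectors from interchangeable parts. It is built on the pUC57-Kan cloning backbone and totals about 3.2 kb. It is maintained in E. coli through a high-copy ColE1/pUC-type origin of replication and is selected with kanamycin, conferred by the aph(3')-Ia aminoglycoside phosphotransferase gene. The remaining annotated backbone elements are remnants of the cloning vector rather than functional payload: short fragments of bom, rop and lacI, and a lac promoter/operator/CAP-site region with a partial lacZα coding sequence. The insert sits between that promoter region and the lacZα fragment.

The payload is listed as "Start; PuroR_v1.2". This is a start codon module followed by a version of the puromycin N-acetyltransferase gene (pac, from Streptomyces), which confers resistance to puromycin. The feature table annotates it as a roughly 600 bp PuroR coding sequence flagged as a fragment, meaning it does not match the reference annotation in full; the record does not say how v1.2 differs. No eukaryotic promoter, polyadenylation signal or viral element is annotated, so the plasmid is not an expression vector in its own right. It serves as the selection-marker donor, to be combined with promoter, effector and other modules in a destination vector so that the final construct allows puromycin selection of cells that carry it. The record gives the cloning method as unknown, and no assembly sites flanking the insert are annotated.
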