Features (pLannotate 1.2.2; 10 found; start..end, strand, type, name):
    137..236     +  misc_feature   bom (fragment): basis of mobility region from pBR322
    242..399     -  CDS            lacZα (fragment): LacZα fragment of β-galactosidase; lacZ fragment
    450..1046    +  CDS            PuroR (fragment): puromycin N-acetyltransferase; pac from Streptomyces; confers resistance to puromycin
   1142..1158    -  protein_bind   lac operator: The lac repressor binds to the lac operator to inhibit transcription in E. coli. This inhibition can be relieved by adding lactose or isopropyl-β-D-thiogalactopyranoside (IPTG). lac repressor encoded by lacI
   1166..1196    -  promoter       lac promoter: promoter for the E. coli lac operon
   1211..1232    -  protein_bind   CAP binding site: CAP binding activates transcription in the presence of cAMP. E. coli catabolite activator protein
   1245..1337    -  CDS            lacI (fragment): lac repressor; lacI; The lac repressor binds to the lac operator to inhibit transcription in E. coli. This inhibition can be relieved by adding lactose or isopropyl-β-D-thiogalactopyranoside (IPTG).
   1520..2108    -  rep_origin     ori: high-copy-number ColE1/pMB1/pBR322/pUC origin of replication
   2286..3095    -  CDS            KanR: aminoglycoside phosphotransferase; aph(3')-Ia; confers resistance to kanamycin in bacteria or G418 (Geneticin®) in eukaryotes
   3202..35      +  CDS            rop (fragment) (across the origin): Rop protein, which maintains plasmids at low copy number; rop
>Addgene plasmid #215994 | AA068 | addgene full sequence | sequence record 431477 | Addgene NGS Result
TCGCGCGTTTCGGTGATGACGGTGAAAACCTCTGACACATGCAGCTCCCGGAGACGGTCACAGCTTGTCT
GTAAGCGGATGCCGGGAGCAGACAAGCCCGTCAGGGCGCGTCAGCGGGTGTTGGCGGGTGTCGGGGCTGG
CTTAACTATGCGGCATCAGAGCAGATTGTACTGAGAGTGCACCATATGCGGTGTGAAATACCGCACAGAT
GCGTAAGGAGAAAATACCGCATCAGGCGCCATTCGCCATTCAGGCTGCGCAACTGTTGGGAAGGGCGATC
GGTGCGGGCCTCTTCGCTATTACGCCAGCTGGCGAAAGGGGGATGTGCTGCAAGGCGATTAAGTTGGGTA
ACGCCAGGGTTTTCCCAGTCACGACGTTGTAAAACGACGGCCAGAGAATTCGAGCTCGGTACCTCGCGAA
TACATCTAGATGAAGACGTAGGAGCCACCATGACCGAGTACAAGCCCACGGTGCGCCTCGCCACCCGCGA
CGACGTCCCCAGGGCCGTACGCACCCTCGCCGCCGCGTTCGCCGACTACCCCGCCACGCGCCACACCGTC
GATCCGGACCGCCACATCGAGCGGGTCACCGAGCTGCAAGAACTCTTCCTCACGCGCGTCGGGCTCGACA
TCGGCAAGGTGTGGGTCGCGGACGACGGCGCCGCCGTGGCGGTCTGGACCACGCCGGAGAGCGTCGAAGC
GGGGGCGGTGTTCGCCGAGATCGGCCCGCGCATGGCCGAGTTGAGCGGTTCCCGGCTGGCCGCGCAGCAA
CAGATGGAAGGCCTCCTGGCGCCGCACCGGCCCAAGGAGCCCGCGTGGTTCCTGGCCACCGTCGGAGTCT
CGCCCGACCACCAGGGCAAGGGTCTGGGCAGCGCCGTCGTGCTCCCCGGAGTGGAGGCGGCCGAGCGCGC
CGGGGTGCCCGCCTTCCTGGAGACCTCCGCGCCCCGCAACCTCCCCTTCTACGAGCGGCTCGGCTTCACC
GTCACCGCCGACGTCGAGGTGCCCGAAGGACCGCGCACCTGGTGCATGACCCGCAAGCCCGGTGCCGGAA
GCACGTCTTCATCGGATCCCGGGCCCGTCGACTGCAGAGGCCTGCATGCAAGCTTGGTGTAATCATGGTC
ATAGCTGTTTCCTGTGTGAAATTGTTATCCGCTCACAATTCCACACAACATACGAGCCGGAAGCATAAAG
TGTAAAGCCTGGGGTGCCTAATGAGTGAGCTAACTCACATTAATTGCGTTGCGCTCACTGCCCGCTTTCC
AGTCGGGAAACCTGTCGTGCCAGCTGCATTAATGAATCGGCCAACGCGCGGGGAGAGGCGGTTTGCGTAT
TGGGCGCTCTTCCGCTTCCTCGCTCACTGACTCGCTGCGCTCGGTCGTTCGGCTGCGGCGAGCGGTATCA
GCTCACTCAAAGGCGGTAATACGGTTATCCACAGAATCAGGGGATAACGCAGGAAAGAACATGTGAGCAA
AAGGCCAGCAAAAGGCCAGGAACCGTAAAAAGGCCGCGTTGCTGGCGTTTTTCCATAGGCTCCGCCCCCC
TGACGAGCATCACAAAAATCGACGCTCAAGTCAGAGGTGGCGAAACCCGACAGGACTATAAAGATACCAG
GCGTTTCCCCCTGGAAGCTCCCTCGTGCGCTCTCCTGTTCCGACCCTGCCGCTTACCGGATACCTGTCCG
CCTTTCTCCCTTCGGGAAGCGTGGCGCTTTCTCATAGCTCACGCTGTAGGTATCTCAGTTCGGTGTAGGT
CGTTCGCTCCAAGCTGGGCTGTGTGCACGAACCCCCCGTTCAGCCCGACCGCTGCGCCTTATCCGGTAAC
TATCGTCTTGAGTCCAACCCGGTAAGACACGACTTATCGCCACTGGCAGCAGCCACTGGTAACAGGATTA
GCAGAGCGAGGTATGTAGGCGGTGCTACAGAGTTCTTGAAGTGGTGGCCTAACTACGGCTACACTAGAAG
AACAGTATTTGGTATCTGCGCTCTGCTGAAGCCAGTTACCTTCGGAAAAAGAGTTGGTAGCTCTTGATCC
GGCAAACAAACCACCGCTGGTAGCGGTGGTTTTTTTGTTTGCAAGCAGCAGATTACGCGCAGAAAAAAAG
GATCTCAAGAAGATCCTTTGATCTTTTCTACGGGGTCTGACGCTCAGTGGAACGAAAACTCACGTTAAGG
GATTTTGGTCATGAGATTATCAAAAAGGATCTTCACCTAGATCCTTTTAAATTAAAAATGAAGTTTTAAA
TCAAGCCCAATCTGAATAATGTTACAACCAATTAACCAATTCTGATTAGAAAAACTCATCGAGCATCAAA
TGAAACTGCAATTTATTCATATCAGGATTATCAATACCATATTTTTGAAAAAGCCGTTTCTGTAATGAAG
GAGAAAACTCACCGAGGCAGTTCCATAGGATGGCAAGATCCTGGTATCGGTCTGCGATTCCGACTCGTCC
AACATCAATACAACCTATTAATTTCCCCTCGTCAAAAATAAGGTTATCAAGTGAGAAATCACCATGAGTG
ACGACTGAATCCGGTGAGAATGGCAAAAGTTTATGCATTTCTTTCCAGACTTGTTCAACAGGCCAGCCAT
TACGCTCGTCATCAAAATCACTCGCATCAACCAAACCGTTATTCATTCGTGATTGCGCCTGAGCGAGACG
AAATACGCGATCGCTGTTAAAAGGACAATTACAAACAGGAATCGAATGCAACCGGCGCAGGAACACTGCC
AGCGCATCAACAATATTTTCACCTGAATCAGGATATTCTTCTAATACCTGGAATGCTGTTTTTCCGGGGA
TCGCAGTGGTGAGTAACCATGCATCATCAGGAGTACGGATAAAATGCTTGATGGTCGGAAGAGGCATAAA
TTCCGTCAGCCAGTTTAGTCTGACCATCTCATCTGTAACATCATTGGCAACGCTACCTTTGCCATGTTTC
AGAAACAACTCTGGCGCATCGGGCTTCCCATACAAGCGATAGATTGTCGCACCTGATTGCCCGACATTAT
CGCGAGCCCATTTATACCCATATAAATCAGCATCCATGTTGGAATTTAATCGCGGCCTCGACGTTTCCCG
TTGAATATGGCTCATAACACCCCTTGTATTACTGTTTATGTAAGCAGACAGTTTTATTGTTCATGATGAT
ATATTTTTATCTTGTGCAATGTAACATCAGAGATTTTGAGACACGGGCCAGAGCTGCA
